>Addgene plasmid #54811 | mEos4a-N1 | addgene full sequence | sequence record 257388 | Addgene NGS Result
GATAACCGTATTACCGCCATGCATTAGTTATTAATAGTAATCAATTACGGGGTCATTAGTTCATAGCCCA
TATATGGAGTTCCGCGTTACATAACTTACGGTAAATGGCCCGCCTGGCTGACCGCCCAACGACCCCCGCC
CATTGACGTCAATAATGACGTATGTTCCCATAGTAACGCCAATAGGGACTTTCCATTGACGTCAATGGGT
GGAGTATTTACGGTAAACTGCCCACTTGGCAGTACATCAAGTGTATCATATGCCAAGTACGCCCCCTATT
GACGTCAATGACGGTAAATGGCCCGCCTGGCATTATGCCCAGTACATGACCTTATGGGACTTTCCTACTT
GGCAGTACATCTACGTATTAGTCATCGCTATTACCATGGTGATGCGGTTTTGGCAGTACATCAATGGGCG
TGGATAGCGGTTTGACTCACGGGGATTTCCAAGTCTCCACCCCATTGACGTCAATGGGAGTTTGTTTTGG
CACCAAAATCAACGGGACTTTCCAAAATGTCGTAACAACTCCGCCCCATTGACGCAAATGGGCGGTAGGC
GTGTACGGTGGGAGGTCTATATAAGCAGAGCTGGTTTAGTGAACCGTCAGATCCGCTAGCGCTACCGGAC
TCAGATCTCGAGCTCAAGCTTCGAATTCTGCAGTCGACGGTACCGCGGGCCCGGGATCCACCGGTCGCCA
CCATGGTGAGTGCGATTAAGCCAGACATGAGGATCAAACTCCGTATGGAAGGCAACGTAAACGGGCACCA
CTTTGTGATCGACGGAGATGGTACAGGCAAGCCTTATGAGGGAAAACAGACCATGGATCTTGAAGTCAAA
GAGGGCGGACCTCTGCCTTTTGCCTTTGATATCCTGACCACTGCATTCCATTACGGCAACAGGGTATTCG
TTAAATATCCAGACAACATACAAGACTATTTTAAGCAGTCGTTTCCTAAGGGGTATTCGTGGGAACGAAG
CTTGACTTTCGAAGACGGGGGCATTTGCTATGCCAGAAACGACATAACAATGGAAGGGGACACTTTCTAT
AATAAAGTTCGATTTTATGGTACCAACTTTCCCGCCAATGGTCCAGTTATGCAGAAGAAGACGCTGAAAT
GGGAGCCCTCCACTGAGAAAATGTATGTGCGTGATGGAGTGCTGACGGGTGATATTCATATGGCTTTGTT
GCTTGAAGGAAATGCCCATTACCGATGTGACTTCAGAACTACTTACAAAGCTAAGGAGAAGGGTGTCAAG
TTACCAGGCTACCACTTTGTGGACCACGCCATTGAGATTTTAAGCCATGACAAAGATTACAACAAGGTTA
AGCTGTATGAGCATGCTGTTGCTCATTCTGGATTGCCTGACAATGCCAGACGATAAGCGGCCGCGACTCT
AGATCATAATCAGCCATACCACATTTGTAGAGGTTTTACTTGCTTTAAAAAACCTCCCACACCTCCCCCT
GAACCTGAAACATAAAATGAATGCAATTGTTGTTGTTAACTTGTTTATTGCAGCTTATAATGGTTACAAA
TAAAGCAATAGCATCACAAATTTCACAAATAAAGCATTTTTTTCACTGCATTCTAGTTGTGGTTTGTCCA
AACTCATCAATGTATCTTAAGGCGTAAATTGTAAGCGTTAATATTTTGTTAAAATTCGCGTTAAATTTTT
GTTAAATCAGCTCATTTTTTAACCAATAGGCCGAAATCGGCAAAATCCCTTATAAATCAAAAGAATAGAC
CGAGATAGGGTTGAGTGTTGTTCCAGTTTGGAACAAGAGTCCACTATTAAAGAACGTGGACTCCAACGTC
AAAGG
[49 nt withheld, positions 1826-1874]
T
[91 nt withheld, positions 1876-1966]
G
[124 nt withheld, positions 1968-2091]
CAGGTGGCACTTTTCGGGGAAATGTGCGCGGAACCCCTATTTGTTTATTTTTCTAAATACATTCAAATAT
GTATCCGCTCATGAGACAATAACCCTGATAAATGCTTCAATAATATTGAAAAAGGAAGAGTCCTGAGGCG
GAAAGAACCAGCTGTGGAATGTGTGTCAGTTAGGGTGTGGAAAGTCCCCAGGCTCCCCAGCAGGCAGAAG
TATGCAAAGCATGCATCTCAATTAGTCAGCAACCAGGTGTGGAAAGTCCCCAGGCTCCCCAGCAGGCAGA
AGTATGCAAAGCATGCATCTCAATTAGTCAGCAACCATAGTCCCGCCCCTAACTCCGCCCATCCCGCCCC
TAACTCCGCCCAGTTCCGCCCATTCTCCGCCCCATGGCTGACTAATTTTTTTTATTTATGCAGAGGCCGA
GGCCGCCTCGGCCTCTGAGCTATTCCAGAAGTAGTGAGGAGGCTTTTTTGGAGGCCTAGGCTTTTGCAAA
GATCGATCAAGAGACAGGATGAGGATCGTTTCGCATGATTGAACAAGATGGATTGCACGCAGGTTCTCCG
GCCGCTTGGGTGGAGAGGCTATTCGGCTATGACTGGGCACAACAGACAATCGGCTGCTCTGATGCCGCCG
TGTTCCGGCTGTCAGCGCAGGGGCGCCCGGTTCTTTTTGTCAAGACCGACCTGTCCGGTGCCCTGAATGA
ACTGCAAGACGAGGCAGCGCGGCTATCGTGGCTGGCCACGACGGGCGTTCCTTGCGCAGCTGTGCTCGAC
GTTGTCACTGAAGCGGGAAGGGACTGGCTGCTATTGGGCGAAGTGCCGGGGCAGGATCTCCTGTCATCTC
ACCTTGCTCCTGCCGAGAAAGTATCCATCATGGCTGATGCAATGCGGCGGCTGCATACGCTTGATCCGGC
TACCTGCCCATTCGACCACCAAGCGAAACATCGCATCGAGCGAGCACGTACTCGGATGGAAGCCGGTCTT
GTCGATCAGGATGATCTGGACGAAGAGCATCAGGGGCTCGCGCCAGCCGAACTGTTCGCCAGGCTCAAGG
CGAGCATGCCCGACGGCGAGGATCTCGTCGTGACCCATGGCGATGCCTGCTTGCCGAATATCATGGTGGA
AAATGGCCGCTTTTCTGGATTCATCGACTGTGGCCGGCTGGGTGTGGCGGACCGCTATCAGGACATAGCG
TTGGCTACCCGTGATATTGCTGAAGAGCTTGGCGGCGAATGGGCTGACCGCTTCCTCGTGCTTTACGGTA
TCGCCGCTCCCGATTCGCAGCGCATCGCCTTCTATCGCCTTCTTGACGAGTTCTTCTGAGCGGGACTCTG
GGGTTCGAAATGACCGACCAAGCGACGCCCAACCTGCCATCACGAGATTTCGATTCCACCGCCGCCTTCT
ATGAAAGGTTGGGCTTCGGAATCGTTTTCCGGGACGCCGGCTGGATGATCCTCCAGCGCGGGGATCTCAT
GCTGGAGTTCTTCGCCCACCCTAGGGGGAGGCTAACTGAAACACGGAAGGAGACAATACCGGAAGGAACC
CGCGCTATGACGGCAATAAAAAGACAGAATAAAACGCACGGTGTTGGGTCGTTTGTTCATAAACGCGGGG
TTCGGTCCCAGGGCTGGCACTCTGTCGATACCCCACCGAGACCCCATTGGGGCCAATACGCCCGCGTTTC
TTCCTTTTCCCCACCCCACCCCCCAAGTTCGGGTGAAGGCCCAGGGCTCGCAGCCAACGTCGGGGCGGCA
GGCCCTGCCATAGCCTCAGGTTACTCATATATACTTTAGATTGATTTAAAACTTCATTTTTAATTTAAAA
GGATCTAGGTGAAGATCCTTTTTGATAATCTCATGACCAAAATCCCTTAACGTGAGTTTTCGTTCCACTG
AGCGTCAGACCCCGTAGAAAAGATCAAAGGATCTTCTTGAGATCCTTTTTTTCTGCGCGTAATCTGCTGC
TTGCAAACAAAAAAACCACCGCTACCAGCGGTGGTTTGTTTGCCGGATCAAGAGCTACCAACTCTTTTTC
CGAAGGTAACTGGCTTCAGCAGAGCGCAGATACCAAATACTGTTCTTCTAGTGTAGCCGTAGTTAGGCCA
CCACTTCAAGAACTCTGTAGCACCGCCTACATACCTCGCTCTGCTAATCCTGTTACCAGTGGCTGCTGCC
AGTGGCGATAAGTCGTGTCTTACCGGGTTGGACTCAAGACGATAGTTACCGGATAAGGCGCAGCGGTCGG
GCTGAACGGGGGGTTCGTGCACACAGCCCAGCTTGGAGCGAACGACCTACACCGAACTGAGATACCTACA
GCGTGAGCTATGAGAAAGCGCCACGCTTCCCGAAGGGAGAAAGGCGGACAGGTATCCGGTAAGCGGCAGG
GTCGGAACAGGAGAGCGCACGAGGGAGCTTCCAGGGGGAAACGCCTGGTATCTTTATAGTCCTGTCGGGT
TTCGCCACCTCTGACTTGAGCGTCGATTTTTGTGATGCTCGTCAGGGGGGCGGAGCCTATGGAAAAACGC
CAGCAACGCGGCCTTTTTACGGTTCCTGGCCTTTTGCTGGCCTTTTGCTCACATGTTCTTTCCTGCGTTA
TCCCCTGATTCTGTG
Features (pLannotate 1.2.2; 14 found; start..end, strand, type, name):
     85..388     +  enhancer       CMV enhancer: human cytomegalovirus immediate early enhancer
    389..592     +  promoter       CMV promoter: human cytomegalovirus (CMV) immediate early promoter
    615..695     +  misc_feature   MCS: multiple cloning site
    703..1383    +  CDS            mEos4a: mEos4a is a photoconvertible red fluorescent protein published in 2015, derived from Lobophyllia hemprichii. It has moderate acid sensitivity.
   1402..1485    +  CDS            large T antigen (fragment): large T antigen from SV40 (simian virus 40)
   1508..1629    +  polyA_signal   SV40 poly(A) signal: SV40 polyadenylation signal
   1663..2091    -  rep_origin     f1 ori (sequence partly withheld): f1 bacteriophage origin of replication; arrow indicates direction of (+) strand synthesis
   2118..2222    +  promoter       AmpR promoter: bla
   2224..2581    +  promoter       SV40 promoter: SV40 enhancer and early promoter
   2616..3410    +  CDS            NeoR/KanR: aminoglycoside phosphotransferase from Tn5; aph(3')-II (or nptII); confers resistance to neomycin, kanamycin, and G418 (Geneticin®)
   3431..3583    +  CDS            ble (fragment): BLE_KLEPN - Experimental evidence at protein level: Swiss-Prot protein existence level 1. Binding protein with a strong affinity to the bleomycin family of antibiotics. Binds to CL990; an antimitotic-antibiotic compound. From Klebsiella pneumoniae.
   3642..3689    +  polyA_signal   HSV TK poly(A) signal: herpes simplex virus thymidine kinase polyadenylation signal (Cole and Stacy, 1985)
   3780..3796    -  polyA_signal   bGH poly(A) signal (fragment): bovine growth hormone polyadenylation signal
   4018..4606    +  rep_origin     ori: high-copy-number ColE1/pMB1/pBR322/pUC origin of replication
