[The description below was written by a language model from this plasmid's Addgene catalogue record, the feature table of its GenBank file and pLannotate feature annotations shown in this document.]
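Description:
mEos4a-N1 is an empty mammalian expression backbone of the "N1" cloning-vector format, designed for building fusions in which a protein of interest sits upstream of the fluorescent protein mEos4a, so that the tag ends up at the C terminus of the fusion. No insert is present. Expression is driven by the human cytomegalovirus immediate-early enhancer and promoter, followed by a multiple cloning site, a Kozak consensus and the mEos4a coding sequence, and is terminated by an SV40 polyadenylation signal. With nothing cloned into the MCS, the plasmid should express mEos4a on its own.

mEos4a is a fixation-resistant green-to-red photoconvertible protein derived from mEos2 (originally from the coral Lobophyllia hemprichii). The record lists excitation/emission of 505/516 nm for the green state and 569/581 nm for the red state. The associated publication title indicates it was developed for correlative light and electron microscopy, and the vector is suited to localization studies of tagged proteins.

The plasmid is propagated in E. coli through a high-copy ColE1/pUC-type origin and also carries an f1 origin for single-stranded DNA production. A single Tn5 NeoR/KanR gene serves both hosts. A bacterial (bla) promoter gives kanamycin resistance in bacteria, while the adjacent SV40 enhancer/early promoter gives G418 selection in mammalian cells, with an HSV TK poly(A) signal downstream. The short large T antigen, ble and bGH poly(A) fragments called by the annotation are probably remnants of neighbouring elements or incidental matches rather than functional parts. The sequenced record is 4,696 nt against a catalogued size of 4,750 bp, and the separate GenBank record covers only an 811 bp segment spanning the MCS and the mEos4a gene.
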