Addgene plasmid #54811: mEos4a-N1
Purpose: (Empty Backbone) Localization: N1 Cloning Vector, Excitation: 505 / 569, Emission: 516 / 581
Depositing lab: Michael Davidson & Loren Looger. Depositing organization: Florida State University, Tallahassee. Publication: Fixation-resistant photoactivatable fluorescent proteins for CLEM. Paez-Segala MG, Sun MG, Shtengel G, Viswanathan S, Baird MA, Macklin JJ, Patel R, Allen JR, Howe ES, Piszczek G, Hess HF, Davidson MW, Wang Y, Looger LL. Nat Methods. 2015 Jan 12. doi: 10.1038/nmeth.3225. PubMed 25581799.
Backbone
  Vector backbone: mEos4a-N1
  Backbone size (bp): 4750
  Vector type: Mammalian Expression
  Selectable markers: Neomycin (select with G418)
  Tag / fusion protein: mEos4a (C terminal on backbone)
Growth in bacteria
  Bacterial resistance: Kanamycin, 50 μg/mL
  Growth temperature: 37°C
  Growth strain: DH5alpha
  Copy number: High Copy
Gene/Insert
  Gene/Insert name: None
  Tag / fusion protein: mEos4a (C terminal on backbone)
Terms and licenses: Academic/Nonprofit Terms; Industry Terms
Depositor comments: . Excitation = 505 / 569; Emission = 516 / 581
How to cite: mEos4a-N1 was a gift from Michael Davidson & Loren Looger (Addgene plasmid # 54811 ; http://n2t.net/addgene:54811 ; RRID:Addgene_54811)
