LOCUS       Exported 811 bp ds-DNA linear SYN 23-MAY-2021
DEFINITION  Localization: N1 Cloning Vector, Excitation: 505 / 569, Emission:
            516 / 581.
ACCESSION   .
VERSION     .
KEYWORDS    mEos4a-N1
SOURCE      synthetic DNA construct
  ORGANISM  synthetic DNA construct
REFERENCE   1 (bases 1 to 811)
  AUTHORS   Paez-Segala MG, Sun MG, Shtengel G, Viswanathan S, Baird MA, Macklin
            JJ, Patel R, Allen JR, Howe ES, Piszczek G, Hess HF, Davidson MW,
            Wang Y, Looger LL
  TITLE     Fixation-resistant photoactivatable fluorescent proteins for CLEM.
  JOURNAL   Nat Methods. 2015 Jan 12. doi: 10.1038/nmeth.3225.
  PUBMED    25581799
REFERENCE   2 (bases 1 to 811)
  AUTHORS   .
  TITLE     Direct Submission
  JOURNAL   Exported May 23, 2021 from SnapGene Server 1.1.58
            http://www.snapgene.com
FEATURES             Location/Qualifiers
     source          1..811
                     /organism="synthetic DNA construct"
                     /mol_type="other DNA"
     misc_feature    18..98
                     /label=MCS
                     /note="multiple cloning site"
     regulatory      100..109
                     /regulatory_class="other"
                     /note="vertebrate consensus sequence for strong initiation
                     of translation (Kozak, 1987)"
     CDS             106..789
                     /codon_start=1
                     /product="fixation-resistant green-to-red photoswitchable
                     fluorescent protein (Paez-Segala et al., 2015)"
                     /label=mEos4a
                     /note="derived from mEos2"
                     /translation="MVSAIKPDMRIKLRMEGNVNGHHFVIDGDGTGKPYEGKQTMDLEV
                     KEGGPLPFAFDILTTAFHYGNRVFVKYPDNIQDYFKQSFPKGYSWERSLTFEDGGICYA
                     RNDITMEGDTFYNKVRFYGTNFPANGPVMQKKTLKWEPSTEKMYVRDGVLTGDIHMALL
                     LEGNAHYRCDFRTTYKAKEKGVKLPGYHFVDHAIEILSHDKDYNKVKLYEHAVAHSGLP
                     DNARR"
ORIGIN
        1 agtgaaccgt cagatccgct agcgctaccg gactcagatc tcgagctcaa gcttcgaatt
       61 ctgcagtcga cggtaccgcg ggcccgggat ccaccggtcg ccaccatggt gagtgcgatt
      121 aagccagaca tgaggatcaa actccgtatg gaaggcaacg taaacgggca ccactttgtg
      181 atcgacggag atggtacagg caagccttat gagggaaaac agaccatgga tcttgaagtc
      241 aaagagggcg gacctctgcc ttttgccttt gatatcctga ccactgcatt ccattacggc
      301 aacagggtat tcgttaaata tccagacaac atacaagact attttaagca gtcgtttcct
      361 aaggggtatt cgtgggaacg aagcttgact ttcgaagacg ggggcatttg ctatgccaga
      421 aacgacataa caatggaagg ggacactttc tataataaag ttcgatttta tggtaccaac
      481 tttcccgcca atggtccagt tatgcagaag aagacgctga aatgggagcc ctccactgag
      541 aaaatgtatg tgcgtgatgg agtgctgacg ggtgatattc atatggcttt gttgcttgaa
      601 ggaaatgccc attaccgatg tgacttcaga actacttaca aagctaagga gaagggtgtc
      661 aagttaccag gctaccactt tgtggaccac gccattgaga ttttaagcca tgacaaagat
      721 tacaacaagg ttaagctgta tgagcatgct gttgctcatt ctggattgcc tgacaatgcc
      781 agacgataag cggccgcgac tctagatcat a
//
