>Addgene plasmid #54811 | mEos4a-N1 | depositor partial sequence | sequence record 85207 | insert sequence
TCAACGGGACTTTCCAAAATGTCGTAACAACTCCGCCCCATTGACGCAAATGGGCGGTAGGCGTGTACGG
TGGGAGGTCTATATAAGCAGAGCTGGTTTAGTGAACCGTCAGATCCGCTAGCGCTACCGGACTCAGATCT
CGAGCTCAAGCTTCGAATTCTGCAGTCGACGGTACCGCGGGCCCGGGATCCACCGGTCGCCACCATGGTG
AGTGCGATTAAGCCAGACATGAGGATCAAACTCCGTATGGAAGGCAACGTAAACGGGCACCACTTTGTGA
TCGACGGAGATGGTACAGGCAAGCCTTATGAGGGAAAACAGACCATGGATCTTGAAGTCAAAGAGGGCGG
ACCTCTGCCTTTTGCCTTTGATATCCTGACCACTGCATTCCATTACGGCAACAGGGTATTCGTTAAATAT
CCAGACAACATACAAGACTATTTTAAGCAGTCGTTTCCTAAGGGGTATTCGTGGGAACGAAGCTTGACTT
TCGAAGACGGGGGCATTTGCTATGCCAGAAACGACATAACAATGGAAGGGGACACTTTCTATAATAAAGT
TCGATTTTATGGTACCAACTTTCCCGCCAATGGTCCAGTTATGCAGAAGAAGACGCTGAAATGGGAGCCC
TCCACTGAGAAAATGTATGTGCGTGATGGAGTGCTGACGGGTGATATTCATATGGCTTTGTTGCTTGAAG
GAAATGCCCATTACCGATGTGACTTCAGAACTACTTACAAAGCTAAGGAGAAGGGTGTCAAGTTACCAGG
CTACCACTTTGTGGACCACGCCATTGAGATTTTAAGCCATGACAAAGATTACAACAAGGTTAAGCTGTAT
GAGCATGCTGTTGCTCATTCTGGATTGCCTGACAATGCCAGACGATAAGCGGCCGCGACTCTAGATCATA
ATCAGCCATACCACATTTGTAGAGGTTTTACTTGCTTTAAAAAACCTCCCACACCTCCCCCTGAACCTGA
AACATAAAATGAAT
